>Addgene plasmid #74381 | pCDNA3 Flag MFF iso5 S155A | addgene partial sequence | sequence record 142049 | CMV-F 5'-CGCAAATGGGCGGTAGGCGTG-3'
CTCTCTGGCTACTAGAGAACCCACTGCTTACTGGCTTATCGAAATTAATACGACTCACTATAGGGAGACC
CAAGCTGGCTAGTTAAGCTGAGCATCAACAAGTTTGTACAAAAAAGCAGGCTTCACCATGGATTACAAGG
ACGACGATGACAAGGGCGGATCTATGGCAGAAATTAGTCGAATTCAGTACGAAATGGAATATACTGAAGG
CATTAGTCAGCGAATGAGGGTCCCAGAAAAGTTAAAAGTAGCACCGCCAAACGCTGACCTGGAACAAGGA
TTCCAAGAAGGAGTTCCAAATGCTAGTGTGATAATGCAAGTTCCGGAGAGGATTGTTGTAGCAGGAAATA
ATGAAGATGTTTCATTTTCAAGACCAGCAGATCTTGACCTTATTCAGTCAACTCCCTTTAAACCCCTGGC
ACTGAAAACACCACCTCGTGTACTTACGCTGAGTGAAAGACCACTAGATTTTCTGGATTTAGAAAGACCT
CCTACAACCCCTCAAAATGAAGAAATCCGAGCAGTTGGCAGACTAAAAAGAGAGCGGGCTATGAGTGAAA
ATGCTGTTCGCCAAAATGGACAGCTGGTCAGAAATGATTCTCTACCTGTGTTGCGTGGTGGGTCTGCTGC
CGCCACTTCTAATCCTCATCATGACAACGTCAGGTATGGCATTTCAAATATAGATACAACCATTGAAGGA
ACGTCAGATGACCTGACTGTTGTAGATGCAGCTTCACTAAGACGACAGATAATCAAACTAAATAGACGTC
TACAACTTCTGGAA
