[The description below was written by a language model from this plasmid's Addgene catalogue record.]
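Description:
pCDNA3 Flag MFF iso5 S155A is a mammalian expression plasmid built on the pcDNA3 backbone and carrying human mitochondrial fission factor (MFF), isoform 5, with an N-terminal Flag epitope tag. The insert was introduced by Gateway recombination cloning. The plasmid is propagated in standard E. coli cloning strains under ampicillin selection; its copy number is not recorded. No feature table is provided, so the regulatory elements are not explicitly listed. However, the use of a CMV forward sequencing primer is consistent with the CMV immediate-early promoter that normally drives inserts in pcDNA3-type vectors. Other elements commonly found on this backbone, such as a polyadenylation signal or a mammalian selection marker, cannot be confirmed from the record.

The defining feature of the construct is a serine-to-alanine substitution at position 155, with residue numbering following MFF isoform 1 rather than isoform 5 itself. Replacing serine with alanine removes the hydroxyl group needed for phosphorylation, giving a non-phosphorylatable version of the protein at that site. The associated publication concerns AMP-activated protein kinase mediating mitochondrial fission in response to energy stress. This suggests the mutant is meant to test whether phosphorylation at this residue is needed for MFF function in that pathway, typically by comparison with wild-type MFF in transfected mammalian cells. The Flag tag allows the expressed protein to be detected by immunoblotting or immunofluorescence, or immunoprecipitated, and distinguishes it from endogenous MFF.
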