Addgene plasmid #74381: pCDNA3 Flag MFF iso5 S155A
Purpose: Flag tagged human S155A MFF isoform 5 mutant
Depositing lab: Reuben Shaw. Depositing organization: Salk Institute for Biological Studies. Publication: Metabolism. AMP-activated protein kinase mediates mitochondrial fission in response to energy stress. Toyama EQ, Herzig S, Courchet J, Lewis TL Jr, Loson OC, Hellberg K, Young NP, Chen H, Polleux F, Chan DC, Shaw RJ. Science. 2016 Jan 15;351(6270):275-81. doi: 10.1126/science.aab4138. PubMed 26816379.
Backbone
  Vector backbone: pcDNA3
  Vector type: Mammalian Expression
Growth in bacteria
  Bacterial resistance: Ampicillin, 100 μg/mL
  Growth temperature: 37°C
  Growth strain: DH5alpha
  Copy number: Unknown
Gene/Insert
  Gene/Insert name: Flag-MFF (alt name: Q9GZY8-5)
  Species: H. sapiens (human)
  Mutation: Ser 155 Ala (numbering based on MFF isoform 1)
  Entrez Gene: MFF (a.k.a. C2orf33, EMPF2, GL004)
  Tag / fusion protein: Flag (N terminal on insert)
  Cloning method: Gateway Cloning
  Sequencing primers: 5′ CMV-Fw
Terms and licenses: Academic/Nonprofit Terms; Industry Terms: Not Available to Industry
How to cite: pCDNA3 Flag MFF iso5 S155A was a gift from Reuben Shaw (Addgene plasmid # 74381 ; http://n2t.net/addgene:74381 ; RRID:Addgene_74381)
